Addgene plasmid #178745: pAc3_Cas7
Purpose: Expression of A. chroococcum type I-E #3 cas7
Depositing lab: Chase Beisel. Depositing organization: Helmholtz-Zentrum fuer Infektionsforschung (HZI). Publication: Rapid cell-free characterization of multi-subunit CRISPR effectors and transposons. Wimmer F, Mougiakos I, Englert F, Beisel CL. Mol Cell. 2022 Feb 16. pii: S1097-2765(22)00102-2. doi: 10.1016/j.molcel.2022.01.026. PubMed 35216669.
Backbone
  Vector backbone: pET28b
  Vector type: Bacterial Expression
Growth in bacteria
  Bacterial resistance: Kanamycin, 50 μg/mL
  Growth temperature: 37°C
  Growth strain: DH5alpha
  Copy number: Low Copy
Gene/Insert
  Gene/Insert name: A. chroococcum type I-E #3 cas7
  Species: A. chroococcum
  Cloning method: Restriction Enzyme; 5′ cloning site Unknown (unknown if destroyed); 3′ cloning site Unknown (unknown if destroyed)
Resource information
  A portion of this plasmid was derived from a plasmid made by: U.S. Department of Energy Joint Genome Institute
Terms and licenses: Academic/Nonprofit Terms; Industry Terms: Not Available to Industry
Depositor comments: If used in a publication, please acknowledge that the plasmid pEcCas5 was generated by U.S. Department of Energy Joint Genome Institute, a DOE Office of Science User Facility. The associated work was supported by the Office of Science of the U.S. Department of Energy under Contract No. DE-AC02-05CH11231.
How to cite: pAc3_Cas7 was a gift from Chase Beisel (Addgene plasmid # 178745 ; http://n2t.net/addgene:178745 ; RRID:Addgene_178745)
