[The description below was written by a language model from this plasmid's Addgene catalogue record and pLannotate feature annotations shown in this document.]
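Description:
pAc3_Cas7 is a bacterial expression plasmid built on the pET28b backbone that carries the cas7 gene from one of the type I-E CRISPR-Cas systems (designated #3) of Azotobacter chroococcum. The sequenced plasmid is 6,261 nt. It replicates from a ColE1/pBR322-type origin accompanied by the bom mobility region and the rop gene, which keeps copy number low, in line with the catalogue's low-copy designation. Selection is by kanamycin through the aph(3')-Ia resistance gene. An f1 origin is also present. The short tetracycline-resistance fragments flagged by the annotation are pBR322-derived backbone remnants, not a functional marker.

Expression follows the standard pET arrangement: a T7 promoter directly followed by a lac operator, with a T7 terminator downstream and a plasmid-borne lacI gene under its own promoter supplying the repressor. Transcription therefore depends on T7 RNA polymerase and is relieved by IPTG. The cas7 coding sequence itself is not annotated in the feature table, but it presumably occupies the roughly 1.1 kb unannotated gap between the lac operator and a short His-tag-encoding segment that precedes the terminator. Whether that His sequence is fused in frame to Cas7 cannot be determined from the record, and the cloning sites are listed as unknown.

The plasmid provides a single subunit of the multi-protein Cascade effector. According to the associated publication title, it belongs to work on rapid cell-free characterization of multi-subunit CRISPR effectors and transposons, where individual components are expressed from separate plasmids and combined. Part of the plasmid derives from material generated by a genome institute synthesis facility.
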