Features (pLannotate 1.2.2; 17 found; start..end, strand, type, name):
    435..726     -  CDS            TcR (fragment): tetracycline efflux protein; tet; confers resistance to tetracycline
    741..762     -  protein_bind   CAP binding site: CAP binding activates transcription in the presence of cAMP. E. coli catabolite activator protein
    775..1857    -  CDS            lacI: lac repressor; lacI; The lac repressor binds to the lac operator to inhibit transcription in E. coli. This inhibition can be relieved by adding lactose or isopropyl-β-D-thiogalactopyranoside (IPTG).
   1858..1935    -  promoter       lacI promoter: lacI
   1943..2222    -  CDS            TcR (fragment): tetracycline efflux protein; tet; confers resistance to tetracycline
   2244..2262    +  promoter       T7 promoter: promoter for bacteriophage T7 RNA polymerase
   2263..2287    +  protein_bind   lac operator: The lac repressor binds to the lac operator to inhibit transcription in E. coli. This inhibition can be relieved by adding lactose or isopropyl-β-D-thiogalactopyranoside (IPTG). lac repressor encoded by lacI
   3369..3386    +  CDS            9xHis (fragment): 9xHis affinity tag
   3396..3445    +  CDS            SET1 (fragment): solubility-enhancement tag derived from T7 phage gene 10B
   3453..3500    +  terminator     T7 terminator: transcription terminator for bacteriophage T7 RNA polymerase
   3537..3965    +  rep_origin     f1 ori (sequence partly withheld): f1 bacteriophage origin of replication; arrow indicates direction of (+) strand synthesis
   4018..4075    +  promoter       AmpR promoter (fragment): bla
   4084..4899    -  CDS            KanR: aminoglycoside phosphotransferase; aph(3')-Ia; confers resistance to kanamycin in bacteria or G418 (Geneticin®) in eukaryotes
   5021..5609    +  rep_origin     ori: high-copy-number ColE1/pMB1/pBR322/pUC origin of replication
   5795..5934    -  misc_feature   bom: basis of mobility region from pBR322
   6036..6227    -  CDS            rop: Rop protein, which maintains plasmids at low copy number; rop
   6244..363     +  CDS            YPB1_ECOLX (across the origin): Protein predicted: Swiss-Prot protein existence level 4. From Escherichia coli.
>Addgene plasmid #178745 | pAc3_Cas7 | addgene full sequence | sequence record 355153 | Addgene NGS Result
GGGGTAATGATACCGATGAAACGAGAGAGGATGCTCACGATACGGGTTACTGATGATGAACATGCCCGGT
TACTGGAACGTTGTGAGGGTAAACAACTGGCGGTATGGATGCGGCGGGACCAGAGAAAAATCACTCAGGG
TCAATGCCAGCGCTTCGTTAATACAGATGTAGGTGTTCCACAGGGTAGCCAGCAGCATCCTGCGATGCAG
ATCCGGAACATAATGGTGCAGGGCGCTGACTTCCGCGTTTCCAGACTTTACGAAACACGGAAACCGAAGA
CCATTCATGTTGTTGCTCAGGTCGCAGACGTTTTGCAGCAGCAGTCGCTTCACGTTCGCTCGCGTATCGG
TGATTCATTCTGCTAACCAGTAAGGCAACCCCGCCAGCCTAGCCGGGTCCTCAACGACAGGAGCACGATC
ATGCGCACCCGTGGGGCCGCCATGCCGGCGATAATGGCCTGCTTCTCGCCGAAACGTTTGGTGGCGGGAC
CAGTGACGAAGGCTTGAGCGAGGGCGTGCAAGATTCCGAATACCGCAAGCGACAGGCCGATCATCGTCGC
GCTCCAGCGAAAGCGGTCCTCGCCGAAAATGACCCAGAGCGCTGCCGGCACCTGTCCTACGAGTTGCATG
ATAAAGAAGACAGTCATAAGTGCGGCGACGATAGTCATGCCCCGCGCCCACCGGAAGGAGCTGACTGGGT
TGAAGGCTCTCAAGGGCATCGGTCGAGATCCCGGTGCCTAATGAGTGAGCTAACTTACATTAATTGCGTT
GCGCTCACTGCCCGCTTTCCAGTCGGGAAACCTGTCGTGCCAGCTGCATTAATGAATCGGCCAACGCGCG
GGGAGAGGCGGTTTGCGTATTGGGCGCCAGGGTGGTTTTTCTTTTCACCAGTGAGACGGGCAACAGCTGA
TTGCCCTTCACCGCCTGGCCCTGAGAGAGTTGCAGCAAGCGGTCCACGCTGGTTTGCCCCAGCAGGCGAA
AATCCTGTTTGATGGTGGTTAACGGCGGGATATAACATGAGCTGTCTTCGGTATCGTCGTATCCCACTAC
CGAGATATCCGCACCAACGCGCAGCCCGGACTCGGTAATGGCGCGCATTGCGCCCAGCGCCATCTGATCG
TTGGCAACCAGCATCGCAGTGGGAACGATGCCCTCATTCAGCATTTGCATGGTTTGTTGAAAACCGGACA
TGGCACTCCAGTCGCCTTCCCGTTCCGCTATCGGCTGAATTTGATTGCGAGTGAGATATTTATGCCAGCC
AGCCAGACGCAGACGCGCCGAGACAGAACTTAATGGGCCCGCTAACAGCGCGATTTGCTGGTGACCCAAT
GCGACCAGATGCTCCACGCCCAGTCGCGTACCGTCTTCATGGGAGAAAATAATACTGTTGATGGGTGTCT
GGTCAGAGACATCAAGAAATAACGCCGGAACATTAGTGCAGGCAGCTTCCACAGCAATGGCATCCTGGTC
ATCCAGCGGATAGTTAATGATCAGCCCACTGACGCGTTGCGCGAGAAGATTGTGCACCGCCGCTTTACAG
GCTTCGACGCCGCTTCGTTCTACCATCGACACCACCACGCTGGCACCCAGTTGATCGGCGCGAGATTTAA
TCGCCGCGACAATTTGCGACGGCGCGTGCAGGGCCAGACTGGAGGTGGCAACGCCAATCAGCAACGACTG
TTTGCCCGCCAGTTGTTGTGCCACGCGGTTGGGAATGTAATTCAGCTCCGCCATCGCCGCTTCCACTTTT
TCCCGCGTTTTCGCAGAAACGTGGCTGGCCTGGTTCACCACGCGGGAAACGGTCTGATAAGAGACACCGG
CATACTCTGCGACATCGTATAACGTTACTGGTTTCACATTCACCACCCTGAATTGACTCTCTTCCGGGCG
CTATCATGCCATACCGCGAAAGGTTTTGCGCCATTCGATGGTGTCCGGGATCTCGACGCTCTCCCTTATG
CGACTCCTGCATTAGGAAGCAGCCCAGTAGTAGGTTGAGGCCGTTGAGCACCGCCGCCGCAAGGAATGGT
GCATGCAAGGAGATGGCGCCCAACAGTCCCCCGGCCACGGGGCCTGCCACCATACCCACGCCGAAACAAG
CGCTCATGAGCCCGAAGTGGCGAGCCCGATCTTCCCCATCGGTGATGTCGGCGATATAGGCGCCAGCAAC
CGCACCTGTGGCGCCGGTGATGCCGGCCACGATGCGTCCGGCGTAGAGGATCGAGATCTCGATCCCGCGA
AATTAATACGACTCACTATAGGGGAATTGTGAGCGGATAACAATTCCCTCTAGATAACTCATATTTGAAT
AGCTAGGGAGGTTTATTATGACTAGATTTGTGCAGCTTCATCTTCTCATCTCTTATCCACCAGCCAATCT
GAATCGTGATGACTTGGGTCAGCCTAAAACGGCAAGACTTGGGGGCGTCGAACGTCTGCGTGTGAGTTCT
CAAAGCCTCAAAAGAGCGTGGCGCACATCCGAGCTGTTTCAGCAGCAGTTGGCTGGATCAATTGGCACTC
GTACTAAACGTCTCGGTAGAGAAGCTTTCGATGCACTCATTGCTGCCGGCATAGGCGAAAAGCAGGCTAC
AGAATGGGCGAGCCAGATTGCCAAAGTGTATGGAGCAGTAAAAAAGGATAATCCGTTAGAGATTGAGCAG
TTAGTACATATAGCACCGGAAGAGCGCGCATCACTAGGATCGCTGGTTGCAATTCTCGCCCGTGAAAAAA
GAGCCCCATCGGACGAAGAGCTGGATGCGCTTCTACACAAGCAGTCGGCTGTAGACATTGCGATGTTTGG
TCGTATGCTGGCTGCAAAGACGGAATACAACGGGGATGCGGCGGTTCAGGTTGCACACGCAATTGGTGTT
CATGCAAGTGCTATAGAAGATGATTATTTTACCGCAGTCGATGACCTGAATACGGATGACCCGGGTGCAG
CACACATTGGTGAATCCGGTTTTGCGGCGGCCGTGTTTTATCAGTATCTTTGCATCGATAGAGATCTGTT
GAAACGTAACCTTGGCGGTGACGAGGAACTGACTCAGAAAGCCCTGATAGCTTTGGCTGAAGCAGCGCTG
AAAGTGGGCCCGAGCGGCAAGCAAAACTCATTTGCTTCACGAGCATACGCCCATTATGCACTCGCCGAAA
AGGGTCCTCAGCAGCCCCGGTCCTTAAGCCTGGCCTTCATTAAGCCTGTGTCTGGGGGCGACTATGCATC
AGAAGCCGTCGAAGTCTTGCAGCGTTTGCGCGACAACATGGATAAGGTGTATGGGGCATGCGCGGATTCA
CGTTATCAATTTGATGTTTTAAAAGGAGAGGGTTCTCTTGCCCAACTGTTAGATTTTGTGGCAGCCGAGT
AACTCGAGCACCACCACCACCACCACTGAGATCCGGCTGCTAACAAAGCCCGAAAGGAAGCTGAGTTGGC
TGCTGCCACCGCTGAGCAATAACTAGCATAACCCCTTGGGGCCTCTAAACGGGTCTTGAGGGGTTTTTTG
CTGAAAGGAGGAACTATATCCGGATTGGCGAATGGG
[124 nt withheld, positions 3537-3660]
C
[91 nt withheld, positions 3662-3752]
A
[49 nt withheld, positions 3754-3802]
CCTTTGACGTTGGAGTCCACGTTCTTT
[37 nt withheld, positions 3830-3866]
ACCCTATCTCGGTCTATTCTTTTGATTTATAAGGGATTTTGCCGATTTCGGCCTATTGGTTAAAAAATGA
GCTGATTTAACAAAAATTTAACGCGAATTTTAACAAAATATTAACGCTTACAATTTAGGTGGCACTTTTC
GGGGAAATGTGCGCGGAACCCCTATTTGTTTATTTTTCTAAATACATTCAAATATGTATCCGCTCATGAA
TTAATTCTTAGAAAAACTCATCGAGCATCAAATGAAACTGCAATTTATTCATATCAGGATTATCAATACC
ATATTTTTGAAAAAGCCGTTTCTGTAATGAAGGAGAAAACTCACCGAGGCAGTTCCATAGGATGGCAAGA
TCCTGGTATCGGTCTGCGATTCCGACTCGTCCAACATCAATACAACCTATTAATTTCCCCTCGTCAAAAA
TAAGGTTATCAAGTGAGAAATCACCATGAGTGACGACTGAATCCGGTGAGAATGGCAAAAGTTTATGCAT
TTCTTTCCAGACTTGTTCAACAGGCCAGCCATTACGCTCGTCATCAAAATCACTCGCATCAACCAAACCG
TTATTCATTCGTGATTGCGCCTGAGCGAGACGAAATACGCGATCGCTGTTAAAAGGACAATTACAAACAG
GAATCGAATGCAACCGGCGCAGGAACACTGCCAGCGCATCAACAATATTTTCACCTGAATCAGGATATTC
TTCTAATACCTGGAATGCTGTTTTCCCGGGGATCGCAGTGGTGAGTAACCATGCATCATCAGGAGTACGG
ATAAAATGCTTGATGGTCGGAAGAGGCATAAATTCCGTCAGCCAGTTTAGTCTGACCATCTCATCTGTAA
CATCATTGGCAACGCTACCTTTGCCATGTTTCAGAAACAACTCTGGCGCATCGGGCTTCCCATACAATCG
ATAGATTGTCGCACCTGATTGCCCGACATTATCGCGAGCCCATTTATACCCATATAAATCAGCATCCATG
TTGGAATTTAATCGCGGCCTAGAGCAAGACGTTTCCCGTTGAATATGGCTCATAACACCCCTTGTATTAC
TGTTTATGTAAGCAGACAGTTTTATTGTTCATGACCAAAATCCCTTAACGTGAGTTTTCGTTCCACTGAG
CGTCAGACCCCGTAGAAAAGATCAAAGGATCTTCTTGAGATCCTTTTTTTCTGCGCGTAATCTGCTGCTT
GCAAACAAAAAAACCACCGCTACCAGCGGTGGTTTGTTTGCCGGATCAAGAGCTACCAACTCTTTTTCCG
AAGGTAACTGGCTTCAGCAGAGCGCAGATACCAAATACTGTCCTTCTAGTGTAGCCGTAGTTAGGCCACC
ACTTCAAGAACTCTGTAGCACCGCCTACATACCTCGCTCTGCTAATCCTGTTACCAGTGGCTGCTGCCAG
TGGCGATAAGTCGTGTCTTACCGGGTTGGACTCAAGACGATAGTTACCGGATAAGGCGCAGCGGTCGGGC
TGAACGGGGGGTTCGTGCACACAGCCCAGCTTGGAGCGAACGACCTACACCGAACTGAGATACCTACAGC
GTGAGCTATGAGAAAGCGCCACGCTTCCCGAAGGGAGAAAGGCGGACAGGTATCCGGTAAGCGGCAGGGT
CGGAACAGGAGAGCGCACGAGGGAGCTTCCAGGGGGAAACGCCTGGTATCTTTATAGTCCTGTCGGGTTT
CGCCACCTCTGACTTGAGCGTCGATTTTTGTGATGCTCGTCAGGGGGGCGGAGCCTATGGAAAAACGCCA
GCAACGCGGCCTTTTTACGGTTCCTGGCCTTTTGCTGGCCTTTTGCTCACATGTTCTTTCCTGCGTTATC
CCCTGATTCTGTGGATAACCGTATTACCGCCTTTGAGTGAGCTGATACCGCTCGCCGCAGCCGAACGACC
GAGCGCAGCGAGTCAGTGAGCGAGGAAGCGGAAGAGCGCCTGATGCGGTATTTTCTCCTTACGCATCTGT
GCGGTATTTCACACCGCAATGGTGCACTCTCAGTACAATCTGCTCTGATGCCGCATAGTTAAGCCAGTAT
ACACTCCGCTATCGCTACGTGACTGGGTCATGGCTGCGCCCCGACACCCGCCAACACCCGCTGACGCGCC
CTGACGGGCTTGTCTGCTCCCGGCATCCGCTTACAGACAAGCTGTGACCGTCTCCGGGAGCTGCATGTGT
CAGAGGTTTTCACCGTCATCACCGAAACGCGCGAGGCAGCTGCGGTAAAGCTCATCAGCGTGGTCGTGAA
GCGATTCACAGATGTCTGCCTGTTCATCCGCGTCCAGCTCGTTGAGTTTCTCCAGAAGCGTTAATGTCTG
GCTTCTGATAAAGCGGGCCATGTTAAGGGCGGTTTTTTCCTGTTTGGTCACTGATGCCTCCGTGTAAGGG
GGATTTCTGTTCATG
